>Addgene plasmid #48257 | PCXGW | addgene partial sequence | sequence record 98734 | 35S-promoter 5'-CTATCCTTCGCAAGACCCTTC-3'
GCAGAAGAACGGCATCAAGGCCAACTTCAAGATCCGCCACAACATCGAGGACGGCAGCGTGCAGCTCGCC
GACCACTACCAGCAGAACACCCCCATCGGCGACGGCCCCGTGCTGCTGCCCGACAACCACTACCTGAGCA
CCCAGTCCGCCCTGAGCAAAGACCCCAACGAGAAGCGCGATCACATGGTCCTGCTGGAGTTCGTGACCGC
CGCCGGGATCACTCTCGGCATGGACGAGCTGTACAAGGGTGGAGCTAAGCTTACAAGTTTGTACAAAAAA
GCTGAACGAGAAACGTAAAATGATATAAATATCAATATATTAAATTAGATTTTGCATAAAAAACAGACTA
CATAATACTGTAAAACACAACATATCCAGTCACTATGGCGGCCCCTCGAGGGGCCGCATTAGGCACCCCA
GGCTTTACACTTTATGCTTCCGG
