>Addgene plasmid #48257 | PCXGW | addgene partial sequence | sequence record 99157 | ccdB-Fwd 5'-GCATGATGACCACCGATATG-3'
TGGCTGATCTCAGCCACCGCGCAAAATGACATCAAAAACGCCATTAACCTGATGTTCTGGGGAATATAAA
TGTCAGGCTCCCTTATACACAGCCAGTCTGCAGGTCGACCATAGTGACTGGATATGTTGTGTTTTACAGT
ATTATGTAGTCTGTTTTTTATGCAAAATCTAATTTAATATATTGATATTTATATCATTTTACGTTTCTCG
TTCAGCTTTCTTGTACAAAGTGGTGAGATCTGGTGGAGCTCATCATCATCATCATCATTAATCTAGAGTC
CGCAAAAATCACCAGTCTCTCTCTACAAATCTATCTCTCTCTATTTTTCTCCAGAATAATGTGTGAGTAG
TTCCCAGATAAGGGAATTAGGGTTCTTATAGGGTTTCGCTCATGTGTTGAGCATATAAGAAACCCTTAGT
ATGTATTTGTATTTGTAAAATACTTCTATCAATAAAATTTCTAATTCCTAAAACCAAAATCCAGTGACCT
GCAGG
