[The description below was written by a language model from this plasmid's Addgene catalogue record.]
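Description:
PCXGW is an empty binary Gateway destination vector for split-fluorescent-protein (bimolecular fluorescence complementation) assays in plants. It is built on a pRT100/pPZP312 backbone; pPZP-type binary vectors are generally shuttled between E. coli and Agrobacterium for T-DNA delivery into plant cells. In bacteria it is selected with spectinomycin and chloramphenicol. The chloramphenicol requirement and the use of the DB3.1 strain are typical of an uncut Gateway cassette, which normally carries a chloramphenicol resistance gene alongside the toxic ccdB counter-selection gene that DB3.1 tolerates, although the record does not list these elements explicitly. It is catalogued as high copy, and Basta (phosphinothricin) resistance is the selectable marker in plants.

Expression is driven by the 35S promoter, a strong constitutive promoter widely used in plants. The backbone supplies a C-terminal fragment of CFP (residues 155–238) positioned as an N-terminal tag, and a 6xHis tag at the C-terminal end, so a coding sequence recombined in by Gateway cloning is expressed as a fusion between the two. There is no insert in the deposited plasmid. The CFP fragment is non-fluorescent by itself. When a protein fused to it binds a partner carrying the complementary N-terminal fluorescent protein fragment from a companion vector, the two halves can reassemble and fluoresce, reporting the interaction and its subcellular location in living plant cells. The His tag can serve for detecting the fusion protein. No feature table was provided, so the exact arrangement of recombination sites, terminators, T-DNA borders and replication origins is not stated.
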