Addgene plasmid #48257: PCXGW
Purpose: (Empty Backbone) Split-GFP assay in plants
Depositing lab: Wolf Frommer. Depositing organization: Carnegie Institution for Science. Publication: Xanthomonas T3S Effector XopN Suppresses PAMP-Triggered Immunity and Interacts with a Tomato Atypical Receptor-Like Kinase and TFT1. Kim JG, Li X, Roden JA, Taylor KW, Aakre CD, Su B, Lalonde S, Kirik A, Chen Y, Baranage G, McLane H, Martin GB, Mudgett MB. Plant Cell. 2009 Apr;21(4):1305-23. doi: 10.1105/tpc.108.063123. Epub 2009 Apr 14. PubMed 19366901.
Backbone
  Vector backbone: pRT100/pPZP312
  Vector type: Binary Gateway vector
  Promoter: 35S
  Selectable markers: Basta
  Tag / fusion protein: CFP aa155-238 (N terminal on backbone); 6xHIS (C terminal on backbone)
Growth in bacteria
  Bacterial resistance: Chloramphenicol and Spectinomycin, 25 & 50 μg/mL
  Growth temperature: 37°C
  Growth strain: DB3.1
  Copy number: High Copy
Gene/Insert
  Cloning method: Gateway Cloning
  Sequencing primers: 5′ 35S-promoter
Terms and licenses: Academic/Nonprofit Terms; Industry Terms: Not Available to Industry
How to cite: PCXGW was a gift from Wolf Frommer (Addgene plasmid # 48257 ; http://n2t.net/addgene:48257 ; RRID:Addgene_48257)
